Addgene plasmid #191463: 3xnls-G-Ca-FLITS
Purpose: Genetically encoded calcium sensor (GECI) G-Ca-FLITS that reports with a lifetime change
Depositing lab: Dorus Gadella. Depositing organization: University of Amsterdam. Publication: A green lifetime biosensor for calcium that remains bright over its full dynamic range. van der Linden FH, Thornquist SC, Ter Beek RM, Huijts JY, Hink MA, Gadella TWJ, Maimon G, Goedhart J. eLife. 2025 Dec 19;14:RP105086. doi: 10.7554/eLife.105086. PubMed 41416770.
Backbone
  Vector backbone: pEGFP-N1
  Backbone manufacturer: Clontech
  Vector type: Mammalian Expression
Growth in bacteria
  Bacterial resistance: Kanamycin, 50 μg/mL
  Growth temperature: 37°C
  Growth strain: DH5alpha
  Copy number: High Copy
Gene/Insert
  Gene/Insert name: G-Ca-FLITS
  Species: Synthetic
  Tag / fusion protein: 3xNLS (N terminal on insert)
  Cloning method: Restriction Enzyme; 5′ cloning site AgeI (not destroyed); 3′ cloning site BsrGI (not destroyed)
Terms and licenses: Academic/Nonprofit Terms; Industry Terms: Not Available to Industry
How to cite: 3xnls-G-Ca-FLITS was a gift from Dorus Gadella (Addgene plasmid # 191463 ; http://n2t.net/addgene:191463 ; RRID:Addgene_191463)
