[The description below was written by a language model from this plasmid's Addgene catalogue record and pLannotate feature annotations shown in this document.]
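Description:
3xnls-G-Ca-FLITS is a mammalian expression plasmid built on the Clontech pEGFP-N1 backbone (5,348 nt in the sequenced record) that encodes a nuclear-targeted version of G-Ca-FLITS, a synthetic, genetically encoded green calcium indicator that reports calcium through a change in fluorescence lifetime. The sensor coding sequence sits between retained AgeI and BsrGI sites, taking the place normally occupied by EGFP in this backbone. It is driven by the human cytomegalovirus immediate-early enhancer and promoter and terminated by the SV40 polyadenylation signal. The catalogue lists a 3xNLS tag at the N-terminus of the insert. The automated annotation marks one SV40 large T antigen NLS upstream of the sensor and a short large T antigen fragment downstream of it, so the exact number and placement of the NLS repeats cannot be confirmed from the feature table alone. The sensor itself is annotated as a GCaMP2-like fragment, which is a similarity call consistent with a fluorescent-protein-based calcium sensor, not the construct's actual identity.

The plasmid replicates in E. coli at high copy from a ColE1/pUC-type origin and also carries an f1 phage origin. A single NeoR/KanR (Tn5 aminoglycoside phosphotransferase) gene lies behind tandem bacterial (bla) and SV40 early promoters and is followed by the HSV TK polyadenylation signal. This gives kanamycin selection in bacteria and allows G418 selection of transfected mammalian cells. The short ble and bGH poly(A) fragments in the annotation are probably backbone remnants or spurious matches. The construct is suited to transfecting mammalian cells for fluorescence lifetime imaging of calcium in the nucleus.
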