Features (pLannotate 1.2.2; 15 found; start..end, strand, type, name):
     63..366     +  enhancer       CMV enhancer: human cytomegalovirus immediate early enhancer
    367..570     +  promoter       CMV promoter: human cytomegalovirus (CMV) immediate early promoter
    593..636     +  misc_feature   MCS (fragment): multiple cloning site
    654..674     +  CDS            SV40 NLS: nuclear localization signal of SV40 (simian virus 40) large T antigen
    735..2000    +  CDS            GCaMP2 (fragment): GCaMP2 is a basic (constitutively fluorescent) green fluorescent protein published in 2006, derived from Aequorea victoria.
   2032..2115    +  CDS            large T antigen (fragment): large T antigen from SV40 (simian virus 40)
   2138..2259    +  polyA_signal   SV40 poly(A) signal: SV40 polyadenylation signal
   2293..2721    -  rep_origin     f1 ori (sequence partly withheld): f1 bacteriophage origin of replication; arrow indicates direction of (+) strand synthesis
   2748..2852    +  promoter       AmpR promoter: bla
   2854..3211    +  promoter       SV40 promoter: SV40 enhancer and early promoter
   3246..4040    +  CDS            NeoR/KanR: aminoglycoside phosphotransferase from Tn5; aph(3')-II (or nptII); confers resistance to neomycin, kanamycin, and G418 (Geneticin®)
   4061..4213    +  CDS            ble (fragment): BLE_KLEPN - Experimental evidence at protein level: Swiss-Prot protein existence level 1. Binding protein with a strong affinity to the bleomycin family of antibiotics. Binds to CL990; an antimitotic-antibiotic compound. From Klebsiella pneumoniae.
   4272..4319    +  polyA_signal   HSV TK poly(A) signal: herpes simplex virus thymidine kinase polyadenylation signal (Cole and Stacy, 1985)
   4410..4426    -  polyA_signal   bGH poly(A) signal (fragment): bovine growth hormone polyadenylation signal
   4648..5236    +  rep_origin     ori: high-copy-number ColE1/pMB1/pBR322/pUC origin of replication
>Addgene plasmid #191463 | 3xnls-G-Ca-FLITS | addgene full sequence | sequence record 377503 | Addgene NGS Result
ATTAGTTATTAATAGTAATCAATTACGGGGTCATTAGTTCATAGCCCATATATGGAGTTCCGCGTTACAT
AACTTACGGTAAATGGCCCGCCTGGCTGACCGCCCAACGACCCCCGCCCATTGACGTCAATAATGACGTA
TGTTCCCATAGTAACGCCAATAGGGACTTTCCATTGACGTCAATGGGTGGAGTATTTACGGTAAACTGCC
CACTTGGCAGTACATCAAGTGTATCATATGCCAAGTACGCCCCCTATTGACGTCAATGACGGTAAATGGC
CCGCCTGGCATTATGCCCAGTACATGACCTTATGGGACTTTCCTACTTGGCAGTACATCTACGTATTAGT
CATCGCTATTACCATGGTGATGCGGTTTTGGCAGTACATCAATGGGCGTGGATAGCGGTTTGACTCACGG
GGATTTCCAAGTCTCCACCCCATTGACGTCAATGGGAGTTTGTTTTGGCACCAAAATCAACGGGACTTTC
CAAAATGTCGTAACAACTCCGCCCCATTGACGCAAATGGGCGGTAGGCGTGTACGGTGGGAGGTCTATAT
AAGCAGAGCTGGTTTAGTGAACCGTCAGATCCGCTAGCGCTACCGGACTCAGATCTCGAGCTCAAGCTTC
GAATTCCCACCATGGGATCAGATCCAAAAAAGAAGAGAAAGGTAGACCCGAAGAAAAAGCGTAAGGTCGA
TCCCAAAAAGAAACGGAAAGTGGGATCACCGGTCGCCACCATGGTCGACTCTTCACGTCGTAAGTGGAAT
AAGGCAGGTCACGCAGTCAGAGCTATAGGTCGGCTGAGCTCACCCGTGGCTGTCTATATCACCGCCGACA
AGCAGAAGAACGGCATCAAGGCCAACTTCAAGATCCGCCACAACATCGAGGACGGCGGCGTGCAGCTCGC
CGACCACTACCAGCAGAACACCCCCATCGGCGACGGCCCCGTGCTGCTGCCCGACAACCACTACCTGAGC
TACCAGTCCAAGCTGAGCAAAGACCCCAACGAGAAGCGCGATCACATGGTCCTACTGGAGTTCGTGACCG
CCGCCGGGATCACTCTCGGCATGGACGAGCTGTACCAGGGTGGCAGCGGTGGCATGGTGAGCAAGGGCGA
GGAGCTGTTCACCGGGGTGGTGCCCATCCTGGTCGAGCTGGACGGCGACGTAAACGGCCACAAGTTCAGC
GTGTCCGGCGAGGGCGAGGGCGATGCCACCTACGGCAAGCTGACCCTGAAGTTCATCTGCACCACCGGCA
AGCTGCCCGTGCCCTGGCCCACCCTCGTGACCACCCTGTCCTGGGGCGTGCAGTGCTTCGCCCGCTACCC
CGACCACATGAAGCAGCACGACTTCTTCAAGTCCGCCATGCCCGAAGGCTACGTCCAGGAGCGCACCATC
TTCTTCAAGGACGACGGCAACTACAAGACCCGCGCCGAGGTGAAGTTCGAGGGCGACACCCTGGTGAACC
GCATCGAGCTGAAGGGCATCGACTTCAAGGAGGACGGCAACATCCTGGGGCACAAGCTGGAGTACAACTA
CTATAGCGACGATACGCGTGACCAACTGACTGAAGAGCAGATCGCAGAATTTAAAGAGGCTTTCTCCCTA
TTTGACAAGGACGGGGATGGGACGATAACAACCAAGGAGCTGGGGACGGTGATGCGGTCTCTGGGGCAGA
ACCCCACAGAAGCAGAGCTGCAGGACATGATCAATGAAGTAGATGCCGACGGTGACGGCACATTCGACTT
CCCTGAGTTCCTGACGATGATGGCAAGAAAAATGAATGACACAGACAGTGAAGAGGAAATTAGAGAAGCG
TTCCGCGTGTTTGATAAGGACGGCAATGGCTACATCGGCGCAGCAGAGCTTCGCCACGTGATGACAGACC
TTGGAGAGAAGTTAACAGATGAGGAGGTTGATGAAATGATCAGGGTAGCAGACATCGATGGGGATGGTCA
GGTAAACTACGAAGAGTTTGTCCAAATGATGACAGCGAAGTAGGTGTACAAGTAAAGCGGCCGCGACTCT
AGATCATAATCAGCCATACCACATTTGTAGAGGTTTTACTTGCTTTAAAAAACCTCCCACACCTCCCCCT
GAACCTGAAACATAAAATGAATGCAATTGTTGTTGTTAACTTGTTTATTGCAGCTTATAATGGTTACAAA
TAAAGCAATAGCATCACAAATTTCACAAATAAAGCATTTTTTTCACTGCATTCTAGTTGTGGTTTGTCCA
AACTCATCAATGTATCTTAAGGCGTAAATTGTAAGCGTTAATATTTTGTTAAAATTCGCGTTAAATTTTT
GTTAAATCAGCTCATTTTTTAACCAATAGGCCGAAATCGGCAAAATCCCTTATAAATCAAAAGAATAGAC
CGAGATAGGGT
[37 nt withheld, positions 2392-2428]
AAAGAACGTGGACTCCAACGTCAAAGG
[49 nt withheld, positions 2456-2504]
T
[91 nt withheld, positions 2506-2596]
G
[124 nt withheld, positions 2598-2721]
CAGGTGGCACTTTTCGGGGAAATGTGCGCGGAACCCCTATTTGTTTATTTTTCTAAATACATTCAAATAT
GTATCCGCTCATGAGACAATAACCCTGATAAATGCTTCAATAATATTGAAAAAGGAAGAGTCCTGAGGCG
GAAAGAACCAGCTGTGGAATGTGTGTCAGTTAGGGTGTGGAAAGTCCCCAGGCTCCCCAGCAGGCAGAAG
TATGCAAAGCATGCATCTCAATTAGTCAGCAACCAGGTGTGGAAAGTCCCCAGGCTCCCCAGCAGGCAGA
AGTATGCAAAGCATGCATCTCAATTAGTCAGCAACCATAGTCCCGCCCCTAACTCCGCCCATCCCGCCCC
TAACTCCGCCCAGTTCCGCCCATTCTCCGCCCCATGGCTGACTAATTTTTTTTATTTATGCAGAGGCCGA
GGCCGCCTCGGCCTCTGAGCTATTCCAGAAGTAGTGAGGAGGCTTTTTTGGAGGCCTAGGCTTTTGCAAA
GATCGATCAAGAGACAGGATGAGGATCGTTTCGCATGATTGAACAAGATGGATTGCACGCAGGTTCTCCG
GCCGCTTGGGTGGAGAGGCTATTCGGCTATGACTGGGCACAACAGACAATCGGCTGCTCTGATGCCGCCG
TGTTCCGGCTGTCAGCGCAGGGGCGCCCGGTTCTTTTTGTCAAGACCGACCTGTCCGGTGCCCTGAATGA
ACTGCAAGACGAGGCAGCGCGGCTATCGTGGCTGGCCACGACGGGCGTTCCTTGCGCAGCTGTGCTCGAC
GTTGTCACTGAAGCGGGAAGGGACTGGCTGCTATTGGGCGAAGTGCCGGGGCAGGATCTCCTGTCATCTC
ACCTTGCTCCTGCCGAGAAAGTATCCATCATGGCTGATGCAATGCGGCGGCTGCATACGCTTGATCCGGC
TACCTGCCCATTCGACCACCAAGCGAAACATCGCATCGAGCGAGCACGTACTCGGATGGAAGCCGGTCTT
GTCGATCAGGATGATCTGGACGAAGAGCATCAGGGGCTCGCGCCAGCCGAACTGTTCGCCAGGCTCAAGG
CGAGCATGCCCGACGGCGAGGATCTCGTCGTGACCCATGGCGATGCCTGCTTGCCGAATATCATGGTGGA
AAATGGCCGCTTTTCTGGATTCATCGACTGTGGCCGGCTGGGTGTGGCGGACCGCTATCAGGACATAGCG
TTGGCTACCCGTGATATTGCTGAAGAGCTTGGCGGCGAATGGGCTGACCGCTTCCTCGTGCTTTACGGTA
TCGCCGCTCCCGATTCGCAGCGCATCGCCTTCTATCGCCTTCTTGACGAGTTCTTCTGAGCGGGACTCTG
GGGTTCGAAATGACCGACCAAGCGACGCCCAACCTGCCATCACGAGATTTCGATTCCACCGCCGCCTTCT
ATGAAAGGTTGGGCTTCGGAATCGTTTTCCGGGACGCCGGCTGGATGATCCTCCAGCGCGGGGATCTCAT
GCTGGAGTTCTTCGCCCACCCTAGGGGGAGGCTAACTGAAACACGGAAGGAGACAATACCGGAAGGAACC
CGCGCTATGACGGCAATAAAAAGACAGAATAAAACGCACGGTGTTGGGTCGTTTGTTCATAAACGCGGGG
TTCGGTCCCAGGGCTGGCACTCTGTCGATACCCCACCGAGACCCCATTGGGGCCAATACGCCCGCGTTTC
TTCCTTTTCCCCACCCCACCCCCCAAGTTCGGGTGAAGGCCCAGGGCTCGCAGCCAACGTCGGGGCGGCA
GGCCCTGCCATAGCCTCAGGTTACTCATATATACTTTAGATTGATTTAAAACTTCATTTTTAATTTAAAA
GGATCTAGGTGAAGATCCTTTTTGATAATCTCATGACCAAAATCCCTTAACGTGAGTTTTCGTTCCACTG
AGCGTCAGACCCCGTAGAAAAGATCAAAGGATCTTCTTGAGATCCTTTTTTTCTGCGCGTAATCTGCTGC
TTGCAAACAAAAAAACCACCGCTACCAGCGGTGGTTTGTTTGCCGGATCAAGAGCTACCAACTCTTTTTC
CGAAGGTAACTGGCTTCAGCAGAGCGCAGATACCAAATACTGTTCTTCTAGTGTAGCCGTAGTTAGGCCA
CCACTTCAAGAACTCTGTAGCACCGCCTACATACCTCGCTCTGCTAATCCTGTTACCAGTGGCTGCTGCC
AGTGGCGATAAGTCGTGTCTTACCGGGTTGGACTCAAGACGATAGTTACCGGATAAGGCGCAGCGGTCGG
GCTGAACGGGGGGTTCGTGCACACAGCCCAGCTTGGAGCGAACGACCTACACCGAACTGAGATACCTACA
GCGTGAGCTATGAGAAAGCGCCACGCTTCCCGAAGGGAGAAAGGCGGACAGGTATCCGGTAAGCGGCAGG
GTCGGAACAGGAGAGCGCACGAGGGAGCTTCCAGGGGGAAACGCCTGGTATCTTTATAGTCCTGTCGGGT
TTCGCCACCTCTGACTTGAGCGTCGATTTTTGTGATGCTCGTCAGGGGGGCGGAGCCTATGGAAAAACGC
CAGCAACGCGGCCTTTTTACGGTTCCTGGCCTTTTGCTGGCCTTTTGCTCACATGTTCTTTCCTGCGTTA
TCCCCTGATTCTGTGGATAACCGTATTACCGCCATGC
